Addgene plasmid #183911: pENTR-attB-PUb-GFP
Purpose: attB-site containing docking plasmid for genomic insertion into attP site, encoding GFP under control of the Aedes aegypti PUb promoter
Depositing lab: Eric Marois. Depositing organization: CNRS UPR 9022, INSERM U1257, Réponse immunitaire chez le moustique anophèle vecteur du paludisme. Publication: Combining two genetic sexing strains allows sorting of non-transgenic males for Aedes genetic control. Lutrat C, Burckbuchler M, Olmo RP, Beugnon R, Fontaine A, Akbari OS, Argiles-Herrero R, Baldet T, Bouyer J, Marois E. Commun Biol. 2023 Jun 16;6(1):646. doi: 10.1038/s42003-023-05030-7. PubMed 37328568.
Backbone
  Vector backbone: pENTR-R4-attB-TAGALacZGCTT
  Backbone size w/o insert (bp): 2500
Growth in bacteria
  Bacterial resistance: Kanamycin, 50 μg/mL
  Growth temperature: 37°C
  Growth strain: DH5alpha
  Copy number: High Copy
Gene/Insert
  Gene/Insert name: GFP
  Promoter: Aedes aegypti PUb
  Cloning method: Restriction Enzyme; 5′ cloning site BsaI (Golden Gate Cloning) (destroyed during cloning); 3′ cloning site BsaI (Golden Gate Cloning) (destroyed during cloning)
  Sequencing primers: 5′ M13F; 3′ M13R
Terms and licenses: Academic/Nonprofit Terms; Industry Terms: Not Available to Industry
Depositor comments: attB site-containing insect transgenesis plasmid for integration into a genomic attP site, expressing GFP under control of the Aedes aegypti PUb promoter. Please visit https://doi.org/10.1101/2022.03.11.483912 for bioRxiv preprint.
How to cite: pENTR-attB-PUb-GFP was a gift from Eric Marois (Addgene plasmid # 183911 ; http://n2t.net/addgene:183911 ; RRID:Addgene_183911)
