[The description below was written by a language model from this plasmid's Addgene catalogue record and pLannotate feature annotations shown in this document.]
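Description:
pENTR-attB-PUb-GFP is a small (about 4.4 kb) insect transgenesis docking plasmid built on a pENTR-derived backbone (pENTR-R4-attB-TAGALacZGCTT). In E. coli it is maintained at high copy from a ColE1/pUC-type origin and selected with kanamycin through an aph(3')-Ia KanR gene. The payload was assembled by Golden Gate cloning with BsaI, and both sites were destroyed in the process. Judging by the backbone name, the insert probably replaced a LacZ placeholder, although the record does not say so. The short lacI fragment flagged by the annotation is most likely leftover or incidental backbone sequence rather than a functional part.

The expression cassette consists of the Aedes aegypti polyubiquitin (PUb) promoter driving an EGFP coding sequence, followed by an SV40 3' region. This region includes a short large T antigen fragment, which commonly accompanies the terminator, and the SV40 polyadenylation signal. The PUb promoter is named in the catalogue fields but was not detected by the automated annotation. It presumably lies in the unannotated stretch upstream of EGFP. Just downstream of the cassette is a minimal attB site for phage φC31 integrase. A T7 promoter lies next to it on the opposite strand and appears to be a backbone remnant.

When φC31 integrase is supplied, the attB site recombines with an attP docking site already placed in the host genome. This inserts the whole plasmid unidirectionally at a defined locus, and GFP fluorescence then marks the transgenic individuals. The construct was deposited in connection with work on genetic sexing strains for Aedes mosquito control.
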