Features (pLannotate 1.2.2; 8 found; start..end, strand, type, name):
    121..213     +  CDS            lacI (fragment): lac repressor; lacI; The lac repressor binds to the lac operator to inhibit transcription in E. coli. This inhibition can be relieved by adding lactose or isopropyl-β-D-thiogalactopyranoside (IPTG).
   1661..2380    +  CDS            EGFP: the original enhanced GFP (Yang et al., 1996) mammalian codon-optimized
   2402..2479    +  CDS            large T antigen (fragment): large T antigen from SV40 (simian virus 40)
   2502..2583    +  polyA_signal   SV40 poly(A) signal: SV40 polyadenylation signal
   2630..2663    +  protein_bind   attB: minimal attB site for the φC31 integrase (Groth et al., 2000) phage φC31 integrase
   2685..2703    -  promoter       T7 promoter: promoter for bacteriophage T7 RNA polymerase
   2837..3646    +  CDS            KanR: aminoglycoside phosphotransferase; aph(3')-Ia; confers resistance to kanamycin in bacteria or G418 (Geneticin®) in eukaryotes
   3793..4381    +  rep_origin     ori: high-copy-number ColE1/pMB1/pBR322/pUC origin of replication
>Addgene plasmid #183911 | pENTR-attB-PUb-GFP | addgene full sequence | sequence record 361370 | Addgene NGS Result
CTTTCCTGCGTTATCCCCTGATTCTGTGGATAACCGTATTACCGCCTTTGAGTGAGCTGATACCGCTCGC
CGCAGCCGAACGACCGAGCGCAGCGAGTCAGTGAGCGAGGAAGCGGAAGAGCGCCCAATACGCAAACCGC
CTCTCCCCGCGCGTTGGCCGATTCATTAATGCAGCTGGCACGACAGGTTTCCCGACTGGAAAGCGGGCAG
TGAGCGCAACGCAATTAATACGCGTACCGCTAGCCAGGAAGAGTTTGTAGAAACGCAAAAAGGCATCCAT
CTTTACATGTAGCTTGTGCATTGAATCCAATTATAATTTGCCTTGGCACCAGCTGAGCCAGACAAGAAAG
AAAGCTTCCCAGAAGTATATCGATTTAGAAGGGTTGACGTCACTTTGCTGACTGCACTAATACAGCAAAT
GATACAATTAGAATGATTCAAGTGAAATTCCCAAATTACTGCTTTGTCTCTGGATTTGGTTATCAGATTA
CATTCGAAGCTAAGAATAGCTACCGAAATTGTCGATCAAATCAGGAAATCCTTTCTCTATCGAAAAAGGC
ATTCGCACATCTTTCTCTGTATGCCATATACACGAATGGTAGGTACATTGACGTCTTTGCCAGAAGTTGA
ACTGCATCGTTCAAGGTACAGAATGAACGACTAACAGACACAAGCACGTTTTGCTGTCCATTCAGACACA
GGGATGGTACCCATAGTCGATCGATTTAGAGCCATCCAACCGAACAGAGGTATATGTATGAATGGATTGC
AGAAATTTTCTAGAAGTACAACCACCACTACGGCAGTGTCTATAAAACGCCCCTGCAAAGGCAAAACCAG
CTCAATCGAATACGTTTCCTAGTGGAGTGAACATTACGCGGTCCAAGTAAGCAGTGCCAGTGCAAGTGAA
GTGAAGTCTCTAGTGAAAAAGAGTGATCCAATTAGCCAGAGGAGAAAATTTCAGAGTGAACAAAGCTTTG
TTCAAAGGACAATTACTATTAAATTTGTGAAAGTGCATTTCGGTGAAGGGAATCTTCTAGTGAAGGTAGG
TAAATTAAATGATGAAATTATAGCTATGAGCGAAAACTAGTTTGGTGAATGATTCCTTTGTCTTTGAATG
AGCAAACTATTTTCCAAGATGGCGACTATTGAGCTTTGAGTGATTAGTGAAAATTTGCAACGCAGTTTCA
TCATCATTGATAAAACCCAATTGTGATTCACGGCGATAATCATATTTCGTTGAATCATCGCTGCTAATTG
AATTAAATTTCTAGAGCAAGCGCGAATTCGCCATATTTCTAAAATTAAATATTGTGGTGATAATTACCCA
TTAAGGTAATATTAACACATATCGAGAAAAACCTTGAGGAAATCGTGAAAACTTGAAGATACGCAATTTC
CAAACTACGTAGTTCAAAGTCGAAAACAAGTTAATTTTTCACTAAAAAGTAGGGCGTTGTTGTGACGTCA
TCACCTTCAAGTGTATATTTTTCACTTGGCCTGCGACTGCAAACGCAGACAAAGCAAAACAAGTTTAAAA
CCTGTCGTGTCGTGCTCGAAGCCAAAGGCAATGAATCAATATCAAATGAGAGTTTGCATTTCACAACCAA
TTACTGAAGCGTTTCCTCGTTTCTTTTTCTGCTCAACAGAGATTTCAACAATGGTGAGCAAGGGCGAGGA
GCTGTTCACCGGGGTGGTGCCCATCCTGGTCGAGCTGGACGGCGACGTAAACGGCCACAAGTTCAGCGTG
TCCGGCGAGGGCGAGGGCGATGCCACCTACGGCAAGCTGACCCTGAAGTTCATCTGCACCACCGGCAAGC
TGCCCGTGCCCTGGCCCACCCTCGTGACCACCCTGACCTACGGCGTGCAGTGCTTCAGCCGCTACCCCGA
CCACATGAAGCAGCACGACTTCTTCAAGTCCGCCATGCCCGAAGGCTACGTCCAGGAGCGCACCATCTTC
TTCAAGGACGACGGCAACTACAAGACCCGCGCCGAGGTGAAGTTCGAGGGCGACACCCTGGTGAACCGCA
TCGAGCTGAAGGGCATCGACTTCAAGGAGGACGGCAACATCCTGGGGCACAAGCTGGAGTACAACTACAA
CAGCCACAACGTCTATATCATGGCCGACAAGCAGAAGAACGGCATCAAGGTGAACTTCAAGATCCGCCAC
AACATCGAGGACGGCAGCGTGCAGCTCGCCGACCACTACCAGCAGAACACCCCCATCGGCGACGGCCCCG
TGCTGCTGCCCGACAACCACTACCTGAGCACCCAGTCCGCCCTGAGCAAAGACCCCAACGAGAAGCGCGA
TCACATGGTCCTGCTGGAGTTCGTGACCGCCGCCGGGATCACTCTCGGCATGGACGAGCTGTACAAGTAA
AGCGGCCGCGACTCTAGATCAAATCAGCCATACCACATTTGTAGAGGTTTTACTTGCTTTAAAAAACCTC
CCACACCTCCCCCTGAACCTGAAACATAAAATGAATGCAATTGTTGTTGTTAACTTGTTTATTGCAGCTT
ATAATGGTTACAAATAAAGCAATAGCATCACAAATTTCACAAATAAAGCATTTTTTTCACTGCATTCTAG
TTGTGGTTTGTCCAAACTCATCAATGTATCGCTTTGCGGGTGCCAGGGCGTGCCCTTGGGCTCCCCGGGC
GCGTACTCCACCTCACCCATATCCCCTATAGTGAGTCGTATTACATGGTCATAGCTGTTTCCTGGCAGCT
CTGGCCCGTGTCTCAAAATCTCTGATGTTACATTGCACAAGATAAAAATATATCATCATGAACAATAAAA
CTGTCTGCTTACATAAACAGTAATACAAGGGGTGTTATGAGCCATATTCAACGGGAAACGTCGAGGCCGC
GATTAAATTCCAACATGGATGCTGATTTATATGGGTATAAATGGGCTCGCGATAATGTCGGGCAATCAGG
TGCGACAATCTATCGCTTGTATGGGAAGCCCGATGCGCCAGAGTTGTTTCTGAAACATGGCAAAGGTAGC
GTTGCCAATGATGTTACAGATGAGATGGTCAGACTAAACTGGCTGACGGAATTTATGCCTCTTCCGACCA
TCAAGCATTTTATCCGTACTCCTGATGATGCATGGTTACTCACCACTGCGATCCCCGGAAAAACAGCATT
CCAGGTATTAGAAGAATATCCTGATTCAGGTGAAAATATTGTTGATGCGCTGGCAGTGTTCCTGCGCCGG
TTGCATTCGATTCCTGTTTGTAATTGTCCTTTTAACAGCGATCGCGTATTTCGTCTCGCTCAGGCGCAAT
CACGAATGAATAACGGTTTGGTTGATGCGAGTGATTTTGATGACGAGCGTAATGGCTGGCCTGTTGAACA
AGTCTGGAAAGAAATGCATAAACTTTTGCCATTCTCACCGGATTCAGTCGTCACTCATGGTGATTTCTCA
CTTGATAACCTTATTTTTGACGAGGGGAAATTAATAGGTTGTATTGATGTTGGACGAGTCGGAATCGCAG
ACCGATACCAGGATCTTGCCATCCTATGGAACTGCCTCGGTGAGTTTTCTCCTTCATTACAGAAACGGCT
TTTTCAAAAATATGGTATTGATAATCCTGATATGAATAAATTGCAGTTTCATTTGATGCTCGATGAGTTT
TTCTAATCAGAATTGGTTAATTGGTTGTAACACTGGCAGAGCATTACGCTGACTTGACGGGACGGCGCAA
GCTCATGACCAAAATCCCTTAACGTGAGTTACGCGTCGTTCCACTGAGCGTCAGACCCCGTAGAAAAGAT
CAAAGGATCTTCTTGAGATCCTTTTTTTCTGCGCGTAATCTGCTGCTTGCAAACAAAAAAACCACCGCTA
CCAGCGGTGGTTTGTTTGCCGGATCAAGAGCTACCAACTCTTTTTCCGAAGGTAACTGGCTTCAGCAGAG
CGCAGATACCAAATACTGTTCTTCTAGTGTAGCCGTAGTTAGGCCACCACTTCAAGAACTCTGTAGCACC
GCCTACATACCTCGCTCTGCTAATCCTGTTACCAGTGGCTGCTGCCAGTGGCGATAAGTCGTGTCTTACC
GGGTTGGACTCAAGACGATAGTTACCGGATAAGGCGCAGCGGTCGGGCTGAACGGGGGGTTCGTGCACAC
AGCCCAGCTTGGAGCGAACGACCTACACCGAACTGAGATACCTACAGCGTGAGCTATGAGAAAGCGCCAC
GCTTCCCGAAGGGAGAAAGGCGGACAGGTATCCGGTAAGCGGCAGGGTCGGAACAGGAGAGCGCACGAGG
GAGCTTCCAGGGGGAAACGCCTGGTATCTTTATAGTCCTGTCGGGTTTCGCCACCTCTGACTTGAGCGTC
GATTTTTGTGATGCTCGTCAGGGGGGCGGAGCCTATGGAAAAACGCCAGCAACGCGGCCTTTTTACGGTT
CCTGGCCTTTTGCTGGCCTTTTGCTCACATGTT
